Addgene plasmid #246666: pEGFP-C1-DNAJC13(351t)
Purpose: Mammalian expression of truncated, eGFP tagged DNAJC13 (PH-like domain only)
Depositing lab: Braden Lobingier. Depositing organization: Oregon Health & Science University. Publication: DNAJC13 localization to endosomes is opposed by its J domain and its disordered C-terminus. Adoff H, Novy B, Holland E, Lobingier BT. Mol Biol Cell. 2025 Sep 1;36(9):ar114. doi: 10.1091/mbc.E24-12-0575. Epub 2025 Jul 30. PubMed 40737286.
Backbone
  Vector backbone: pEGFP-C1
  Total vector size (bp): 5799
  Vector type: Mammalian Expression
  Selectable markers: Neomycin (select with G418)
Growth in bacteria
  Bacterial resistance: Kanamycin, 50 μg/mL
  Growth temperature: 37°C
  Growth strain: DH5alpha
  Copy number: High Copy
Gene/Insert
  Gene/Insert name: DNAJC13 (alt name: RME-8)
  Species: H. sapiens (human)
  Insert size (bp): 6592
  Mutation: Deletion of residues 352 to 2243
  Entrez Gene: DNAJC13 (a.k.a. PARK21, RME8)
  Promoter: CMV
  Tag / fusion protein: eGFP (N terminal on backbone)
  Cloning method: Gibson Cloning
  Sequencing primers: 5′ CGCGATCACATGGTCC; 3′ TCAGGGGGAGGTGTGG
Terms and licenses: Academic/Nonprofit Terms; Industry Terms: Not Available to Industry
How to cite: pEGFP-C1-DNAJC13(351t) was a gift from Braden Lobingier (Addgene plasmid # 246666 ; http://n2t.net/addgene:246666 ; RRID:Addgene_246666)
