[The description below was written by a language model from this plasmid's Addgene catalogue record and pLannotate feature annotations shown in this document.]
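Description:
pEGFP-C1-DNAJC13(351t) is a mammalian expression plasmid built on the pEGFP-C1 backbone that produces a truncated form of human DNAJC13 (also called RME-8) fused at its N-terminus to EGFP. Transcription is driven by the human cytomegalovirus immediate-early enhancer and promoter. The EGFP coding sequence is followed by a remnant of the multiple cloning site, which acts as a linker, and then by the DNAJC13 fragment, with an SV40 polyadenylation signal terminating the transcript. The insert was introduced by Gibson assembly and carries a deletion of residues 352 to 2243, so only the first 351 residues remain, which the record describes as the PH-like domain alone. The annotated DNAJC13 fragment spans about 1.05 kb, which fits this truncation. The catalogue's insert size of 6592 bp exceeds the 5,799 bp total plasmid size and appears to reflect the full-length gene rather than what is present here.

The plasmid replicates in E. coli from a high-copy ColE1/pUC-type origin and also carries an f1 phage origin. A single Tn5 NeoR/KanR aminoglycoside phosphotransferase gene provides selection in both hosts. A bacterial bla-type promoter drives it for kanamycin resistance in bacteria, and the SV40 enhancer/early promoter drives it for G418 selection in mammalian cells, with an HSV TK polyadenylation signal downstream. Short annotated fragments of SV40 large T antigen, ble and the bGH poly(A) signal look like backbone remnants rather than functional elements.

DNAJC13 functions in membrane trafficking through early endosomes. This construct is suited to fluorescence imaging of the isolated N-terminal region in transfected cells, as part of a study of how different DNAJC13 domains influence its localization to endosomes.
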