Features (pLannotate 1.2.2; 15 found; start..end, strand, type, name):
     61..364     +  enhancer       CMV enhancer: human cytomegalovirus immediate early enhancer
    365..568     +  promoter       CMV promoter: human cytomegalovirus (CMV) immediate early promoter
    613..1329    +  CDS            EGFP: EGFP is a basic (constitutively fluorescent) green fluorescent protein published in 1996, derived from Aequorea victoria. It is reported to be a rapidly-maturing weak dimer with moderate acid sensitivity.
   1330..1381    +  misc_feature   MCS (fragment): multiple cloning site
   1405..2454    +  CDS            DNAJC13 (fragment): DJC13_HUMAN - Also known as KIAA0678, RME8. Experimental evidence at protein level: Swiss-Prot protein existence level 1. Involved in membrane trafficking through early endosomes, such as the early endosome to recycling endosome transport implicated in the recycling of transferrin and the early endosome to late endosome transport implicated in degradation of EGF and EGFR (PubMed:18256511, PubMed:18307993). Involved in the regulation of endosomal membrane tubulation and regulates th dynamics of SNX1 on the endosomal membrane; via association with WASHC2 may link the WASH complex to the retromer
   2480..2564    +  CDS            large T antigen (fragment): large T antigen from SV40 (simian virus 40)
   2587..2708    +  polyA_signal   SV40 poly(A) signal: SV40 polyadenylation signal
   2742..3170    -  rep_origin     f1 ori (sequence partly withheld): f1 bacteriophage origin of replication; arrow indicates direction of (+) strand synthesis
   3197..3301    +  promoter       AmpR promoter: bla
   3303..3660    +  promoter       SV40 promoter: SV40 enhancer and early promoter
   3695..4489    +  CDS            NeoR/KanR: aminoglycoside phosphotransferase from Tn5; aph(3')-II (or nptII); confers resistance to neomycin, kanamycin, and G418 (Geneticin®)
   4510..4662    +  CDS            ble (fragment): BLE_KLEPN - Experimental evidence at protein level: Swiss-Prot protein existence level 1. Binding protein with a strong affinity to the bleomycin family of antibiotics. Binds to CL990; an antimitotic-antibiotic compound. From Klebsiella pneumoniae.
   4721..4768    +  polyA_signal   HSV TK poly(A) signal: herpes simplex virus thymidine kinase polyadenylation signal (Cole and Stacy, 1985)
   4859..4875    -  polyA_signal   bGH poly(A) signal (fragment): bovine growth hormone polyadenylation signal
   5097..5685    +  rep_origin     ori: high-copy-number ColE1/pMB1/pBR322/pUC origin of replication
>Addgene plasmid #246666 | pEGFP-C1-DNAJC13(351t) | addgene full sequence | sequence record 491256 | Addgene NGS Result
TAGTTATTAATAGTAATCAATTACGGGGTCATTAGTTCATAGCCCATATATGGAGTTCCGCGTTACATAA
CTTACGGTAAATGGCCCGCCTGGCTGACCGCCCAACGACCCCCGCCCATTGACGTCAATAATGACGTATG
TTCCCATAGTAACGCCAATAGGGACTTTCCATTGACGTCAATGGGTGGAGTATTTACGGTAAACTGCCCA
CTTGGCAGTACATCAAGTGTATCATATGCCAAGTACGCCCCCTATTGACGTCAATGACGGTAAATGGCCC
GCCTGGCATTATGCCCAGTACATGACCTTATGGGACTTTCCTACTTGGCAGTACATCTACGTATTAGTCA
TCGCTATTACCATGGTGATGCGGTTTTGGCAGTACATCAATGGGCGTGGATAGCGGTTTGACTCACGGGG
ATTTCCAAGTCTCCACCCCATTGACGTCAATGGGAGTTTGTTTTGGCACCAAAATCAACGGGACTTTCCA
AAATGTCGTAACAACTCCGCCCCATTGACGCAAATGGGCGGTAGGCGTGTACGGTGGGAGGTCTATATAA
GCAGAGCTGGTTTAGTGAACCGTCAGATCCGCTAGCGCTACCGGTCGCCACCATGGTGAGCAAGGGCGAG
GAGCTGTTCACCGGGGTGGTGCCCATCCTGGTCGAGCTGGACGGCGACGTAAACGGCCACAAGTTCAGCG
TGTCCGGCGAGGGCGAGGGCGATGCCACCTACGGCAAGCTGACCCTGAAGTTCATCTGCACCACCGGCAA
GCTGCCCGTGCCCTGGCCCACCCTCGTGACCACCCTGACCTACGGCGTGCAGTGCTTCAGCCGCTACCCC
GACCACATGAAGCAGCACGACTTCTTCAAGTCCGCCATGCCCGAAGGCTACGTCCAGGAGCGCACCATCT
TCTTCAAGGACGACGGCAACTACAAGACCCGCGCCGAGGTGAAGTTCGAGGGCGACACCCTGGTGAACCG
CATCGAGCTGAAGGGCATCGACTTCAAGGAGGACGGCAACATCCTGGGGCACAAGCTGGAGTACAACTAC
AACAGCCACAACGTCTATATCATGGCCGACAAGCAGAAGAACGGCATCAAGGTGAACTTCAAGATCCGCC
ACAACATCGAGGACGGCAGCGTGCAGCTCGCCGACCACTACCAGCAGAACACCCCCATCGGCGACGGCCC
CGTGCTGCTGCCCGACAACCACTACCTGAGCACCCAGTCCGCCCTGAGCAAAGACCCCAACGAGAAGCGC
GATCACATGGTCCTGCTGGAGTTCGTGACCGCCGCCGGGATCACTCTCGGCATGGACGAGCTGTACAAGT
CCGGACTCAGATCTCGAGCTCAAGCTTCGAATTCTGCAGTCGACGGTACCGGAGGGGGTTCCGGCGGAGG
CAGCAACATAATTAGGGAAAATAAGGATCTGGCATGTTTCTACACAACAAAACATTCATGGAGGGGGAAG
TATAAGCGTGTCTTTTCAGTTGGAACTCATGCGATTACTACATATAATCCCAATACCTTAGAAGTAACAA
ATCAGTGGCCTTATGGAGACATTTGCAGCATCAGCCCTGTTGGAAAAGGACAAGGAACGGAGTTCAACCT
CACATTTCGTAAAGGCAGTGGAAAAAAGTCAGAAACTTTAAAATTTTCTACAGAGCACAGAACAGAACTT
CTTACAGAAGCATTGAGATTTAGAACTGATTTTTCAGAGGGAAAAATCACAGGAAGGAGATACAACTGCT
ATAAGCATCACTGGAGTGACTCAAGAAAACCTGTAATTTTGGAAGTAACTCCAGGAGGCTTTGACCAAAT
TAATCCTGCAACCAACAGAGTACTCTGTTCCTATGACTATAGAAATATTGAAGGATTTGTAGATCTCTCA
GATTATCAAGGAGGATTTTGTATACTTTATGGAGGATTTAGTAGATTGCATTTATTTGCGTCAGAGCAAA
GAGAAGAGATTATTAAAAGTGCAATAGACCATGCTGGTAACTACATAGGTATTTCATTGCGGATCAGGAA
AGAGCCTTTAGAATTCGAGCAATATTTGAATCTTCGCTTTGGAAAATACAGCACTGATGAATCCATCACA
TCTTTAGCAGAGTTTGTAGTCCAAAAAATATCACCTAGACATTCGGAGCCTGTTAAAAGAGTTCTAGCAC
TTACAGAAACATGTTTAGTAGAACGTGATCCGGCAACCTATAATATTGCAACATTGAAGCCTTTAGGAGA
AGTATTTGCGTTGGTCTGTGACTCAGAAAATCCACAACTTTTTACCATTGAATTTATAAAAGGGCAAGTA
CGGAAATATTCTTCAACAGAGAGAGATTCCTTATTAGCAAGTTTGCTGGATGGAGTAAGAGCCTCTGGTA
ATAGAGATGTTTGTGTAAAAATGACACCAACCCATAAAGGTCAGCGATGGGGGTTACTCAGCATGCCTGT
TGATTAGGGATCCACCGGATCTAGATAACTGATCATAATCAGCCATACCACATTTGTAGAGGTTTTACTT
GCTTTAAAAAACCTCCCACACCTCCCCCTGAACCTGAAACATAAAATGAATGCAATTGTTGTTGTTAACT
TGTTTATTGCAGCTTATAATGGTTACAAATAAAGCAATAGCATCACAAATTTCACAAATAAAGCATTTTT
TTCACTGCATTCTAGTTGTGGTTTGTCCAAACTCATCAATGTATCTTAACGCGTAAATTGTAAGCGTTAA
TATTTTGTTAAAATTCGCGTTAAATTTTTGTTAAATCAGCTCATTTTTTAACCAATAGGCCGAAATCGGC
AAAATCCCTTATAAATCAAAAGAATAGACCGAGATAGGGT
[37 nt withheld, positions 2841-2877]
AAAGAACGTGGACTCCAACGTCAAAGG
[49 nt withheld, positions 2905-2953]
T
[91 nt withheld, positions 2955-3045]
G
[124 nt withheld, positions 3047-3170]
CAGGTGGCACTTTTCGGGGAAATGTGCGCGGAACCCCTATTTGTTTATTTTTCTAAATACATTCAAATAT
GTATCCGCTCATGAGACAATAACCCTGATAAATGCTTCAATAATATTGAAAAAGGAAGAGTCCTGAGGCG
GAAAGAACCAGCTGTGGAATGTGTGTCAGTTAGGGTGTGGAAAGTCCCCAGGCTCCCCAGCAGGCAGAAG
TATGCAAAGCATGCATCTCAATTAGTCAGCAACCAGGTGTGGAAAGTCCCCAGGCTCCCCAGCAGGCAGA
AGTATGCAAAGCATGCATCTCAATTAGTCAGCAACCATAGTCCCGCCCCTAACTCCGCCCATCCCGCCCC
TAACTCCGCCCAGTTCCGCCCATTCTCCGCCCCATGGCTGACTAATTTTTTTTATTTATGCAGAGGCCGA
GGCCGCCTCGGCCTCTGAGCTATTCCAGAAGTAGTGAGGAGGCTTTTTTGGAGGCCTAGGCTTTTGCAAA
GATCGATCAAGAGACAGGATGAGGATCGTTTCGCATGATTGAACAAGATGGATTGCACGCAGGTTCTCCG
GCCGCTTGGGTGGAGAGGCTATTCGGCTATGACTGGGCACAACAGACAATCGGCTGCTCTGATGCCGCCG
TGTTCCGGCTGTCAGCGCAGGGGCGCCCGGTTCTTTTTGTCAAGACCGACCTGTCCGGTGCCCTGAATGA
ACTGCAAGACGAGGCAGCGCGGCTATCGTGGCTGGCCACGACGGGCGTTCCTTGCGCAGCTGTGCTCGAC
GTTGTCACTGAAGCGGGAAGGGACTGGCTGCTATTGGGCGAAGTGCCGGGGCAGGATCTCCTGTCATCTC
ACCTTGCTCCTGCCGAGAAAGTATCCATCATGGCTGATGCAATGCGGCGGCTGCATACGCTTGATCCGGC
TACCTGCCCATTCGACCACCAAGCGAAACATCGCATCGAGCGAGCACGTACTCGGATGGAAGCCGGTCTT
GTCGATCAGGATGATCTGGACGAAGAGCATCAGGGGCTCGCGCCAGCCGAACTGTTCGCCAGGCTCAAGG
CGAGCATGCCCGACGGCGAGGATCTCGTCGTGACCCATGGCGATGCCTGCTTGCCGAATATCATGGTGGA
AAATGGCCGCTTTTCTGGATTCATCGACTGTGGCCGGCTGGGTGTGGCGGACCGCTATCAGGACATAGCG
TTGGCTACCCGTGATATTGCTGAAGAGCTTGGCGGCGAATGGGCTGACCGCTTCCTCGTGCTTTACGGTA
TCGCCGCTCCCGATTCGCAGCGCATCGCCTTCTATCGCCTTCTTGACGAGTTCTTCTGAGCGGGACTCTG
GGGTTCGAAATGACCGACCAAGCGACGCCCAACCTGCCATCACGAGATTTCGATTCCACCGCCGCCTTCT
ATGAAAGGTTGGGCTTCGGAATCGTTTTCCGGGACGCCGGCTGGATGATCCTCCAGCGCGGGGATCTCAT
GCTGGAGTTCTTCGCCCACCCTAGGGGGAGGCTAACTGAAACACGGAAGGAGACAATACCGGAAGGAACC
CGCGCTATGACGGCAATAAAAAGACAGAATAAAACGCACGGTGTTGGGTCGTTTGTTCATAAACGCGGGG
TTCGGTCCCAGGGCTGGCACTCTGTCGATACCCCACCGAGACCCCATTGGGGCCAATACGCCCGCGTTTC
TTCCTTTTCCCCACCCCACCCCCCAAGTTCGGGTGAAGGCCCAGGGCTCGCAGCCAACGTCGGGGCGGCA
GGCCCTGCCATAGCCTCAGGTTACTCATATATACTTTAGATTGATTTAAAACTTCATTTTTAATTTAAAA
GGATCTAGGTGAAGATCCTTTTTGATAATCTCATGACCAAAATCCCTTAACGTGAGTTTTCGTTCCACTG
AGCGTCAGACCCCGTAGAAAAGATCAAAGGATCTTCTTGAGATCCTTTTTTTCTGCGCGTAATCTGCTGC
TTGCAAACAAAAAAACCACCGCTACCAGCGGTGGTTTGTTTGCCGGATCAAGAGCTACCAACTCTTTTTC
CGAAGGTAACTGGCTTCAGCAGAGCGCAGATACCAAATACTGTTCTTCTAGTGTAGCCGTAGTTAGGCCA
CCACTTCAAGAACTCTGTAGCACCGCCTACATACCTCGCTCTGCTAATCCTGTTACCAGTGGCTGCTGCC
AGTGGCGATAAGTCGTGTCTTACCGGGTTGGACTCAAGACGATAGTTACCGGATAAGGCGCAGCGGTCGG
GCTGAACGGGGGGTTCGTGCACACAGCCCAGCTTGGAGCGAACGACCTACACCGAACTGAGATACCTACA
GCGTGAGCTATGAGAAAGCGCCACGCTTCCCGAAGGGAGAAAGGCGGACAGGTATCCGGTAAGCGGCAGG
GTCGGAACAGGAGAGCGCACGAGGGAGCTTCCAGGGGGAAACGCCTGGTATCTTTATAGTCCTGTCGGGT
TTCGCCACCTCTGACTTGAGCGTCGATTTTTGTGATGCTCGTCAGGGGGGCGGAGCCTATGGAAAAACGC
CAGCAACGCGGCCTTTTTACGGTTCCTGGCCTTTTGCTGGCCTTTTGCTCACATGTTCTTTCCTGCGTTA
TCCCCTGATTCTGTGGATAACCGTATTACCGCCATGCAT
